Addgene plasmid #215688: pePEmax-pPuro
Purpose: Cloning vector for Uni-Vector prime editing system
Depositing lab: Kou-Juey Wu. Publication: A refined Uni-vector prime editing system improves genome editing outcomes in mammalian cells. Huang CH, Chiu SY, Chou YC, Wu KJ. Biotechnol J. 2024 Feb;19(2):e2300353. doi: 10.1002/biot.202300353. PubMed 38403398.
Backbone
  Vector backbone: pPE3-pPuro
  Vector type: Unspecified
  Selectable markers: Puromycin
Growth in bacteria
  Bacterial resistance: Ampicillin, 100 μg/mL
  Growth temperature: 37°C
  Growth strain: DH5alpha
  Copy number: Unknown
Gene/Insert
  Gene/Insert name: PEmax (alt name: SV40_bpNLS-SpCas9(R221K,N394K,H840A)-SGGSx2-SV40_bpNLS-SGGSx2-MMLV_RT(D200N, T306K, W313F, T330P, L603W)-SV40_bpNLS-cMyc_NLS)
  Species: Synthetic; SpCas9 is from Streptococcus pyogenes; MMLV_RT is from the Moloney murine leukemia virus
  Insert size (bp): 6306
  Promoter: EFS promoter
  Cloning method: Ligation Independent Cloning
  Sequencing primers: 5′ GACTATCATATGCTTACCGT
Resource information
  A portion of this plasmid was derived from a plasmid made by: The PEmax is subcloned from the pCMV-PEmax (addgene plasmid # 174820)
Terms and licenses: Academic/Nonprofit Terms; Industry Terms: Not Available to Industry
Depositor comments: Addgene QC NGS identifies discrepancies in the PuroR sequence. The depositing lab has confirmed that the plasmid should function as described in the associated publication.
How to cite: pePEmax-pPuro was a gift from Kou-Juey Wu (Addgene plasmid # 215688 ; http://n2t.net/addgene:215688 ; RRID:Addgene_215688)
