[The description below was written by a language model from this plasmid's Addgene catalogue record and pLannotate feature annotations shown in this document.]
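Description:
pePEmax-pPuro is an all-in-one mammalian expression plasmid that serves as the cloning vector for the Uni-Vector prime editing system. It was built on the pPE3-pPuro backbone, and the record leaves the vector type unspecified. It is propagated in E. coli through a high-copy ColE1/pUC-type origin with ampicillin selection (AmpR under its own bla promoter). Although a cPPT/CTS element and a WPRE point to lentiviral-vector ancestry, neither feature table annotates LTRs or a packaging signal, so the record supports use by direct delivery of plasmid rather than as a packaged virus.

The payload is PEmax, subcloned from pCMV-PEmax and driven by the EFS (EF-1α core) promoter. It is a fusion of SpCas9 nickase (H840A, plus R221K and N394K) to an engineered Moloney MLV reverse transcriptase carrying five substitutions, joined by a flexible SGGS linker and flanked by bipartite SV40 and c-Myc nuclear localisation signals. The automated annotation labels these parts "dCas9" and "gag-pol" fragments, which are nearest-match names for the nickase and RT domains. A puromycin resistance gene follows the RT, ahead of the WPRE and a synthetic poly(A) signal. It is presumably co-expressed from the same transcript, though no linking element is annotated.

Upstream, a human U6 promoter is separated from a Cas9 guide scaffold (tracrRNA fragment) by roughly 1.9 kb. This region includes a bacterial deoC-like hit and most likely acts as a stuffer to be replaced by guide sequences, although the record does not describe the cloning sites.

The NGS sequence is 63 nt longer than the depositor sequence, with PuroR split into two overlapping fragments. The depositor states that the plasmid should still function as published.
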