Features (pLannotate 1.2.2; 14 found; start..end, strand, type, name):
      6..123     +  misc_feature   cPPT/CTS: central polypurine tract and central termination sequence of HIV-1
    130..370     +  promoter       U6 promoter: RNA polymerase III promoter for human U6 snRNA
    558..1217    -  CDS            deoC1: DEOC1_STAAN - Also known as dra. Experimental evidence at protein level: Swiss-Prot protein existence level 1. Catalyzes a reversible aldol reaction between acetaldehyde and D-glyceraldehyde 3-phosphate to generate 2-deoxy-D-ribose 5- phosphate. From Staphylococcus aureus (strain N315).
   2280..2347    +  misc_RNA       tracrRNA (fragment): trans-activating CRISPR RNA for the Streptococcus pyogenes CRISPR/Cas9 system
   2426..2444    +  CDS            small t antigen (fragment): SV40 (simian virus 40) small t antigen
   2470..2681    +  promoter       EF-1α core promoter: core promoter for human elongation factor EF-1α
   2725..6826    +  CDS            dCas9 (fragment): catalytically dead mutant of the Cas9 endonuclease from the Streptococcus pyogenes Type II CRISPR/Cas system RNA-guided DNA-binding protein that lacks endonuclease activity due to the D10A mutation in the RuvC catalytic domain and the N863A mutation in the HNH catalytic domain
   6928..8958    +  CDS            gag-pol (fragment): POL_MLVMS - Experimental evidence at protein level: Swiss-Prot protein existence level 1. [Integrase]: Catalyzes viral DNA integration into the host chromosome, by performing a series of DNA cutting and joining reactions. This enzyme activity takes place after virion entry into a cell and reverse transcription of the RNA genome in dsDNA. The first step in the integration process is 3' processing. This step requires a complex comprising the viral genome, matrix protein and integrase. This complex is called the pre-integration complex (PIC). The integrase protein removes 2 nucleotides from each
   9087..9684    +  CDS            PuroR (fragment): puromycin N-acetyltransferase; pac from Streptomyces; confers resistance to puromycin
   9691..10279   +  misc_feature   WPRE: woodchuck hepatitis virus posttranscriptional regulatory element
  10286..10334   +  polyA_signal   poly(A) signal: synthetic polyadenylation signal
  10356..10460   +  promoter       AmpR promoter: bla
  10461..11321   +  CDS            AmpR: β-lactamase; bla; confers resistance to ampicillin, carbenicillin, and related antibiotics
  11492..12080   +  rep_origin     ori: high-copy-number ColE1/pMB1/pBR322/pUC origin of replication
>Addgene plasmid #215688 | pePEmax-pPuro | depositor full sequence | sequence record 420387 | pePEmax-pPuro sequence 12088 bps
TCGAGTTTTAAAAGAAAAGGGGGGATTGGGGGGTACAGTGCAGGGGAAAGAATAGTAGACATAATAGCAA
CAGACATACAAACTAAAGAATTACAAAAACAAATTACAAAAATTCAAAATTTTACTAGTGAGGGCCTATT
TCCCATGATTCCTTCATATTTGCATATACGATACAAGGCTGTTAGAGAGATAATTGGAATTAATTTGACT
GTAAACACAAAGATATTAGTACAAAATACGTGACGTAGAAAGTAATAATTTCTTGGGTAGTTTGCAGTTT
TAAAATTATGTTTTAAAATGGACTATCATATGCTTACCGTAACTTGAAAGTATTTCGATTTCTTGGCTTT
ATATATCTTGTGGAAAGGACGAAACACCGGAGACGGTGTTGTAAATGAGCACACAAAATACACATGCTAA
AATATTATATTCTATGACCTTTATAAAATCAACCAAAATCTTCTTTTTAATAACTTTAGTATCAATAATT
AGAATTTTTATGTTCCTTTTTGCAAACTTTTAATAAAAATGAGCAAAATAAAAAAACGCTAGTTTTAGTA
ACTCGCGTTGTTTTCTTCACCTTTAATAATAGCTACTCCACCACTTGTTCCTAAGCGGTCAGCTCCTGCT
TCAATCATTTTTTGAGCATCTTCAAATGTTCTAACTCCACCAGCTGCTTTAACTAAAGCATTGTCTTTAA
CAACTGACTTCATTAGTTTAACATCTTCAAATGTTGCACCTGATTTTGAAAATCCTGTTGATGTTTTAAC
AAATTCTAATCCAGCTTCAACAGCTATTTCACAAGCTTTCATGATTTCTTCTTTTGTTAATAAACAATTT
TCCATAATACATTTAACAACATGTGATCCAGCTGCTTTTTTTACAGCTTTCATGTCTTCTAAAACTAATT
CATAATTTTTGTCTTTTAATGCACCAATATTTAATACCATATCAATTTCTGTTGCACCATCTTTAATTGC
TTCAGAAACTTCGAATGCTTTTGTAGCTGTTGTGCATGCACCTAGAGGAAAACCTACAACATTTGTTATT
CCTACATTTGTGCCTTTTAATAATTCTTTACAATAGCTTGTTCAATATGAATTAACACAAACTGTTGCAA
AATCAAATTCAATTGCTTCATCACATAATTGTTTAATTTCAGCTTTCGTAGCATCTTGTTTTAATAATGT
GTGATCTATATATTTGTTTAGTTTCATTTTTTCTCCTATATATTCATTTTTAATTTTAATTCTTTAATAA
TTTCGTCTACTTTAACTTTAGCGTTTTGAACAGATTCACCAACACCTATAAAATAAATTTTTAGTTTAGG
TTCAGTTCCACTTGGGCGAACAGCAAATCATGACTTATCTTCTAAATAAAATTTTAGTAAGTCTTGTCCT
GGCATATTATACATTCCATCGATGTAGTCTTCAACATTAACAACTTTAAGTCCAGCAATTTGAGTTAAGG
GTGTTGCTCTCAATGATTTCATTAATGGTTCAATTTTTAATTTCTTTTCTTCTGGTTTAAAATTCAAGTT
TAAAGTGAAAGTGTAATATGCACCCATTTCTTTAAATAAATCTTCTAAATAGTCTACTAATGTTTTATTT
TGTTTTTTATAAAATCAAGCAGCCTCTGCTATTAATATAGAAGCTTGTATTCCATCTTTATCTCTAGCTG
AGTCATCAATTACATATCCATAACTTTCTTCATAAGCAAAAACAAAATTTAATCCGTTATCTTCTTCTTT
AGCAATTTCTCTACCCATTCATTTAAATCCAGTTAAAGTTTTTACAATATTAACTCCATATTTTTCATGA
GCGATTCTATCACCCAAATCACTTGTTACAAAACTTGAATATAGAGCCGGATTTTTTGGAATGCTATTTA
AGCGTTTTAGATTTGATAATTTTCAATCAATTAAAATTGGTCCTGTTTGATTTCCATCTAATCTTACAAA
ATGACCATCATGTTTTATTGCCATTCCAAATCTGTCAGCATCTGGGTCATTCATAATAATAATATCTGCA
TCATGTTTAATACCATATTCAAGCGGTATTTTTCATGCAGGATCAAATTCTGGATTTGGATTTACAACAT
TTTTAAATGTTTCATCTTCAAATGCATGCTCTTCAACCTCAATAACGTTATATCCTGATTCACGTAATAT
TTTTGGGGTAAATTTAGTTCCTGTTCCATTAACTGCGCTAAAAATAATTTTTAAATCTTTTTTAGCTTCT
TGCTCTTTTTTGTACGTCTCTGTTTAAGAGCTATGCTGGAAACAGCATAGCAAGTTTAAATAAGGCTAGT
CCGTTATCAACTTGAAAAAGTGGCACCGAGTCGGTGCATAGGCAGGTGTATAATAGCACCTGCTATACGC
GGTTCTATCTAGTTACGCGTTAAACCAACTAGAATTTTTTGCTAGCTAGGTCTTGAAAGGAGTGGGAATT
GGCTCCGGTGCCCGTCAGTGGGCAGAGCGCACATCGCCCACAGTCCCCGAGAAGTTGGGGGGAGGGGTCG
GCAATTGATCCGGTGCCTAGAGAAGGTGGCGCGGGGTAAACTGGGAAAGTGATGTCGTGTACTGGCTCCG
CCTTTTTCCCGAGGGTGGGGGAGAACCGTATATAAGTGCAGTAGTCGCCGTGAACGTTCTTTTTCGCAAC
GGGTTTGCCGCCAGAACACAGGACCGGTGCCACCATGGCCCCAAAGAAGAAGCGGAAGGTCGGTGACAAG
AAGTACAGCATCGGCCTGGACATCGGCACCAACTCTGTGGGCTGGGCCGTGATCACCGACGAGTACAAGG
TGCCCAGCAAGAAATTCAAGGTGCTGGGCAACACCGACCGGCACAGCATCAAGAAGAACCTGATCGGAGC
CCTGCTGTTCGACAGCGGCGAAACAGCCGAGGCCACCCGGCTGAAGAGAACCGCCAGAAGAAGATACACC
AGACGGAAGAACCGGATCTGCTATCTGCAAGAGATCTTCAGCAACGAGATGGCCAAGGTGGACGACAGCT
TCTTCCACAGACTGGAAGAGTCCTTCCTGGTGGAAGAGGATAAGAAGCACGAGCGGCACCCCATCTTCGG
CAACATCGTGGACGAGGTGGCCTACCACGAGAAGTACCCCACCATCTACCACCTGAGAAAGAAACTGGTG
GACAGCACCGACAAGGCCGACCTGCGGCTGATCTATCTGGCCCTGGCCCACATGATCAAGTTCCGGGGCC
ACTTCCTGATCGAGGGCGACCTGAACCCCGACAACAGCGACGTGGACAAGCTGTTCATCCAGCTGGTGCA
GACCTACAACCAGCTGTTCGAGGAAAACCCCATCAACGCCAGCGGCGTGGACGCCAAGGCCATCCTGTCT
GCCAGACTGAGCAAGAGCAGAAAGCTGGAAAATCTGATCGCCCAGCTGCCCGGCGAGAAGAAGAATGGCC
TGTTCGGAAACCTGATTGCCCTGAGCCTGGGCCTGACCCCCAACTTCAAGAGCAACTTCGACCTGGCCGA
GGATGCCAAACTGCAGCTGAGCAAGGACACCTACGACGACGACCTGGACAACCTGCTGGCCCAGATCGGC
GACCAGTACGCCGACCTGTTTCTGGCCGCCAAGAACCTGTCCGACGCCATCCTGCTGAGCGACATCCTGA
GAGTGAACACCGAGATCACCAAGGCCCCCCTGAGCGCCTCTATGATCAAGAGATACGACGAGCACCACCA
GGACCTGACCCTGCTGAAAGCTCTCGTGCGGCAGCAGCTGCCTGAGAAGTACAAAGAGATTTTCTTCGAC
CAGAGCAAGAACGGCTACGCCGGCTACATTGACGGCGGAGCCAGCCAGGAAGAGTTCTACAAGTTCATCA
AGCCCATCCTGGAAAAGATGGACGGCACCGAGGAACTGCTCGTGAAGCTGAAGAGAGAGGACCTGCTGCG
GAAGCAGCGGACCTTCGACAACGGCAGCATCCCCCACCAGATCCACCTGGGAGAGCTGCACGCCATTCTG
CGGCGGCAGGAAGATTTTTACCCATTCCTGAAGGACAACCGGGAAAAGATCGAGAAGATCCTGACCTTCC
GCATCCCCTACTACGTGGGCCCTCTGGCCAGGGGAAACAGCAGATTCGCCTGGATGACCAGAAAGAGCGA
GGAAACCATCACCCCCTGGAACTTCGAGGAAGTGGTGGACAAGGGCGCTTCCGCCCAGAGCTTCATCGAG
CGGATGACCAACTTCGATAAGAACCTGCCCAACGAGAAGGTGCTGCCCAAGCACAGCCTGCTGTACGAGT
ACTTCACCGTGTATAACGAGCTGACCAAAGTGAAATACGTGACCGAGGGAATGAGAAAGCCCGCCTTCCT
GAGCGGCGAGCAGAAAAAGGCCATCGTGGACCTGCTGTTCAAGACCAACCGGAAAGTGACCGTGAAGCAG
CTGAAAGAGGACTACTTCAAGAAAATCGAGTGCTTCGACTCCGTGGAAATCTCCGGCGTGGAAGATCGGT
TCAACGCCTCCCTGGGCACATACCACGATCTGCTGAAAATTATCAAGGACAAGGACTTCCTGGACAATGA
GGAAAACGAGGACATTCTGGAAGATATCGTGCTGACCCTGACACTGTTTGAGGACAGAGAGATGATCGAG
GAACGGCTGAAAACCTATGCCCACCTGTTCGACGACAAAGTGATGAAGCAGCTGAAGCGGCGGAGATACA
CCGGCTGGGGCAGGCTGAGCCGGAAGCTGATCAACGGCATCCGGGACAAGCAGTCCGGCAAGACAATCCT
GGATTTCCTGAAGTCCGACGGCTTCGCCAACAGAAACTTCATGCAGCTGATCCACGACGACAGCCTGACC
TTTAAAGAGGACATCCAGAAAGCCCAGGTGTCCGGCCAGGGCGATAGCCTGCACGAGCACATTGCCAATC
TGGCCGGCAGCCCCGCCATTAAGAAGGGCATCCTGCAGACAGTGAAGGTGGTGGACGAGCTCGTGAAAGT
GATGGGCCGGCACAAGCCCGAGAACATCGTGATCGAAATGGCCAGAGAGAACCAGACCACCCAGAAGGGA
CAGAAGAACAGCCGCGAGAGAATGAAGCGGATCGAAGAGGGCATCAAAGAGCTGGGCAGCCAGATCCTGA
AAGAACACCCCGTGGAAAACACCCAGCTGCAGAACGAGAAGCTGTACCTGTACTACCTGCAGAATGGGCG
GGATATGTACGTGGACCAGGAACTGGACATCAACCGGCTGTCCGACTACGATGTGGACGCTATCGTGCCT
CAGAGCTTTCTGAAGGACGACTCCATCGACAACAAGGTGCTGACCAGAAGCGACAAGAACCGGGGCAAGA
GCGACAACGTGCCCTCCGAAGAGGTCGTGAAGAAGATGAAGAACTACTGGCGGCAGCTGCTGAACGCCAA
GCTGATTACCCAGAGAAAGTTCGACAATCTGACCAAGGCCGAGAGAGGCGGCCTGAGCGAACTGGATAAG
GCCGGCTTCATCAAGAGACAGCTGGTGGAAACCCGGCAGATCACAAAGCACGTGGCACAGATCCTGGACT
CCCGGATGAACACTAAGTACGACGAGAATGACAAGCTGATCCGGGAAGTGAAAGTGATCACCCTGAAGTC
CAAGCTGGTGTCCGATTTCCGGAAGGATTTCCAGTTTTACAAAGTGCGCGAGATCAACAACTACCACCAC
GCCCACGACGCCTACCTGAACGCCGTCGTGGGAACCGCCCTGATCAAAAAGTACCCTAAGCTGGAAAGCG
AGTTCGTGTACGGCGACTACAAGGTGTACGACGTGCGGAAGATGATCGCCAAGAGCGAGCAGGAAATCGG
CAAGGCTACCGCCAAGTACTTCTTCTACAGCAACATCATGAACTTTTTCAAGACCGAGATTACCCTGGCC
AACGGCGAGATCCGGAAGCGGCCTCTGATCGAGACAAACGGCGAAACCGGGGAGATCGTGTGGGATAAGG
GCCGGGATTTTGCCACCGTGCGGAAAGTGCTGAGCATGCCCCAAGTGAATATCGTGAAAAAGACCGAGGT
GCAGACAGGCGGCTTCAGCAAAGAGTCTATCCTGCCCAAGAGGAACAGCGATAAGCTGATCGCCAGAAAG
AAGGACTGGGACCCTAAGAAGTACGGCGGCTTCGACAGCCCCACCGTGGCCTATTCTGTGCTGGTGGTGG
CCAAAGTGGAAAAGGGCAAGTCCAAGAAACTGAAGAGTGTGAAAGAGCTGCTGGGGATCACCATCATGGA
AAGAAGCAGCTTCGAGAAGAATCCCATCGACTTTCTGGAAGCCAAGGGCTACAAAGAAGTGAAAAAGGAC
CTGATCATCAAGCTGCCTAAGTACTCCCTGTTCGAGCTGGAAAACGGCCGGAAGAGAATGCTGGCCTCTG
CCGGCGAACTGCAGAAGGGAAACGAACTGGCCCTGCCCTCCAAATATGTGAACTTCCTGTACCTGGCCAG
CCACTATGAGAAGCTGAAGGGCTCCCCCGAGGATAATGAGCAGAAACAGCTGTTTGTGGAACAGCACAAG
CACTACCTGGACGAGATCATCGAGCAGATCAGCGAGTTCTCCAAGAGAGTGATCCTGGCCGACGCTAATC
TGGACAAAGTGCTGTCCGCCTACAACAAGCACCGGGATAAGCCCATCAGAGAGCAGGCCGAGAATATCAT
CCACCTGTTTACCCTGACCAATCTGGGAGCCCCTGCCGCCTTCAAGTACTTTGACACCACCATCGACCGG
AAGAGGTACACCAGCACCAAAGAGGTGCTGGACGCCACCCTGATCCACCAGAGCATCACCGGCCTGTACG
AGACACGGATCGACCTGTCTCAGCTGGGAGGTGACTCCGGCGGAAGCTCTGGTGGCAGCAAGCGGACCGC
CGACGGCTCTGAATTCGAGAGCCCTAAGAAGAAAAGAAAGGTGAGCGGAGGCTCTAGCGGCGGAAGCACC
CTGAACATTGAAGACGAGTATAGACTGCATGAAACAAGCAAGGAACCCGACGTGTCCCTGGGCTCCACCT
GGCTGTCCGACTTTCCCCAGGCCTGGGCCGAGACAGGAGGAATGGGCCTGGCCGTGCGGCAGGCACCCCT
GATCATCCCTCTGAAGGCCACCTCTACACCCGTGAGCATCAAGCAGTACCCTATGTCTCAGGAGGCCAGA
CTGGGCATCAAGCCTCACATCCAGAGGCTGCTGGACCAGGGCATCCTGGTGCCATGCCAGAGCCCCTGGA
ACACACCACTGCTGCCCGTGAAGAAGCCAGGCACCAATGACTATAGACCCGTGCAGGATCTGAGAGAGGT
GAACAAGAGGGTGGAGGATATCCACCCCACCGTGCCCAACCCTTACAATCTGCTGTCCGGCCTGCCCCCT
TCTCACCAGTGGTATACAGTGCTGGACCTGAAGGATGCCTTCTTTTGTCTGAGACTGCACCCTACCAGCC
AGCCACTGTTCGCCTTTGAGTGGAGGGACCCTGAGATGGGCATCTCTGGCCAGCTGACCTGGACACGCCT
GCCTCAGGGCTTCAAGAATAGCCCAACACTGTTTAACGAGGCCCTGCACCGCGACCTGGCAGATTTCCGG
ATCCAGCACCCAGATCTGATCCTGCTGCAGTACGTGGACGATCTGCTGCTGGCCGCCACCAGCGAGCTGG
ATTGCCAGCAGGGAACACGCGCCCTGCTGCAGACCCTGGGAAACCTGGGATATAGGGCATCCGCCAAGAA
GGCCCAGATCTGTCAGAAGCAAGTGAAGTACCTGGGCTATCTGCTGAAGGAGGGCCAGAGATGGCTGACA
GAGGCCAGGAAGGAGACAGTGATGGGCCAGCCAACACCCAAGACCCCAAGACAGCTGAGGGAGTTCCTGG
GCAAAGCAGGATTTTGCAGGCTGTTCATCCCAGGATTCGCAGAGATGGCAGCACCTCTGTACCCACTGAC
CAAGCCGGGCACCCTGTTTAATTGGGGCCCTGACCAGCAGAAGGCCTATCAGGAGATCAAGCAGGCCCTG
CTGACAGCACCAGCCCTGGGCCTGCCAGACCTGACCAAGCCTTTCGAGCTGTTTGTGGATGAGAAGCAGG
GCTACGCCAAGGGCGTGCTGACCCAGAAGCTGGGACCATGGAGGAGGCCCGTGGCCTATCTGTCCAAGAA
GCTGGACCCAGTGGCAGCAGGATGGCCACCATGCCTGAGGATGGTGGCAGCAATCGCCGTGCTGACAAAG
GATGCCGGCAAGCTGACCATGGGACAGCCACTGGTCATCCTGGCACCACACGCAGTGGAGGCCCTGGTGA
AGCAGCCTCCAGATCGCTGGCTGTCTAACGCCCGGATGACACACTACCAGGCCCTGCTGCTGGACACCGA
TCGCGTGCAGTTTGGCCCTGTGGTGGCCCTGAATCCAGCCACCCTGCTGCCTCTGCCAGAGGAGGGCCTG
CAGCACAACTGTCTGGACATCCTGGCAGAGGCACACGGAACAAGGCCAGACCTGACCGATCAGCCCCTGC
CTGACGCCGATCACACATGGTATACCGATGGAAGCTCCCTGCTGCAGGAGGGCCAGAGGAAGGCAGGAGC
AGCAGTGACCACAGAGACAGAAGTGATCTGGGCCAAGGCCCTGCCAGCAGGCACATCCGCCCAGCGGGCC
GAGCTGATCGCCCTGACCCAGGCCCTGAAGATGGCCGAGGGCAAGAAGCTGAACGTGTACACAGACTCCA
GATATGCCTTCGCCACCGCACACATCCACGGAGAGATCTACAGGCGCCGGGGCTGGCTGACCTCTGAGGG
CAAGGAGATCAAGAACAAGGATGAGATCCTGGCCCTGCTGAAGGCCCTGTTTCTGCCCAAGCGGCTGAGC
ATCATCCACTGTCCTGGACACCAGAAGGGACACTCCGCCGAGGCAAGGGGCAATCGGATGGCCGACCAGG
CCGCCAGAAAGGCTGCTATTACTGAAACTCCCGACACTTCCACTCTGCTGATTGAAAACTCCTCCCCTTC
TGGCGGCTCAAAAAGAACCGCCGACGGCAGCGAATTCGAGCCCAAGAAGAAGAGGAAAGTCGGATCCGGC
GCAACAAACTTCTCTCTGCTGAAACAAGCCGGAGATGTCGAAGAGAATCCTGGACCGACCGAGTACAAGC
CCACGGTGCGCCTCGCCACCCGCGACGACGTCCCCAGGGCCGTACGCACCCTCGCCGCCGCGTTCGCCGA
CTACCCCGCCACGCGCCACACCGTCGATCCGGACCGCCACATCGAGCGGGTCACCGAGCTGCAAGAACTC
TTCCTCACGCGCGTCGGGCTCGACATCGGCAAGGTGTGGGTCGCGGACGACGGCGCCGCGGTGGCGGTCT
GGACCACGCCGGAGAGCGTCGAAGCGGGGGCGGTGTTCGCCGAGATCGGCCCGCGCATGGCCGAGTTGAG
CGGTTCCCGGCTGGCCGCGCAGCAACAGATGGAAGGCCTCCTGGCGCCGCACCGGCCCAAGGAGCCCGCG
TGGTTCCTGGCCACCGTCGGAGTCTCGCCCGACCACCAGGGCAAGGGTCTGGGCAGCGCCGTCGTGCTCC
CCGGAGTGGAGGCGGCCGAGCGCGCCGGGGTGCCCGCCTTCCTGGAGACCTCCGCGCCCCGCAACCTCCC
CTTCTACGAGCGGCTCGGCTTCACCGTCACCGCCGACGTCGAGGTGCCCGAAGGACCGCGCACCTGGTGC
ATGACCCGCAAGCCCGGTGCCTGAGTCGACAATCAACCTCTGGATTACAAAATTTGTGAAAGATTGACTG
GTATTCTTAACTATGTTGCTCCTTTTACGCTATGTGGATACGCTGCTTTAATGCCTTTGTATCATGCTAT
TGCTTCCCGTATGGCTTTCATTTTCTCCTCCTTGTATAAATCCTGGTTGCTGTCTCTTTATGAGGAGTTG
TGGCCCGTTGTCAGGCAACGTGGCGTGGTGTGCACTGTGTTTGCTGACGCAACCCCCACTGGTTGGGGCA
TTGCCACCACCTGTCAGCTCCTTTCCGGGACTTTCGCTTTCCCCCTCCCTATTGCCACGGCGGAACTCAT
CGCCGCCTGCCTTGCCCGCTGCTGGACAGGGGCTCGGCTGTTGGGCACTGACAATTCCGTGGTGTTGTCG
GGGAAATCATCGTCCTTTCCTTGGCTGCTCGCCTGTGTTGCCACCTGGATTCTGCGCGGGACGTCCTTCT
GCTACGTCCCTTCGGCCCTCAATCCAGCGGACCTTCCTTCCCGCGGCCTGCTGCCGGCTCTGCGGCCTCT
TCCGCGTCTTCGCCTTCGCCCTCAGACGAGTCGGATCTCCCTTTGGGCCGCCTCCCCGCACGCGTAATAA
AAGATCTTTATTTTCATTAGATCTGTGTGTTGGTTTTTTGTGTGCTCTAGATTCGGGGAAATGTGCGCGG
AACCCCTATTTGTTTATTTTTCTAAATACATTCAAATATGTATCCGCTCATGAGACAATAACCCTGATAA
ATGCTTCAATAATATTGAAAAAGGAAGAGTATGAGTATTCAACATTTCCGTGTCGCCCTTATTCCCTTTT
TTGCGGCATTTTGCCTTCCTGTTTTTGCTCACCCAGAAACGCTGGTGAAAGTAAAAGATGCTGAAGATCA
GTTGGGTGCACGAGTGGGTTACATCGAACTGGATCTCAACAGCGGTAAGATCCTTGAGAGTTTTCGCCCC
GAAGAACGTTTTCCAATGATGAGCACTTTTAAAGTTCTGCTATGTGGCGCGGTATTATCCCGTATTGACG
CCGGGCAAGAGCAACTCGGTCGCCGCATACACTATTCTCAGAATGACTTGGTTGAGTACTCACCAGTCAC
AGAAAAGCATCTTACGGATGGCATGACAGTAAGAGAATTATGCAGTGCTGCCATAACCATGAGTGATAAC
ACTGCGGCCAACTTACTTCTGACAACGATCGGAGGACCGAAGGAGCTAACCGCTTTTTTGCACAACATGG
GGGATCATGTAACTCGCCTTGATCGTTGGGAACCGGAGCTGAATGAAGCCATACCAAACGACGAGCGTGA
CACCACGATGCCTGTAGCAATGGCAACAACGTTGCGCAAACTATTAACTGGCGAACTACTTACTCTAGCT
TCCCGGCAACAATTAATAGACTGGATGGAGGCGGATAAAGTTGCAGGACCACTTCTGCGCTCGGCCCTTC
CGGCTGGCTGGTTTATTGCTGATAAATCTGGAGCCGGTGAGCGTGGGTCTCGCGGTATCATTGCAGCACT
GGGGCCAGATGGTAAGCCCTCCCGTATCGTAGTTATCTACACGACGGGGAGTCAGGCAACTATGGATGAA
CGAAATAGACAGATCGCTGAGATAGGTGCCTCACTGATTAAGCATTGGTAACTGTCAGACCAAGTTTACT
CATATATACTTTAGATTGATTTAAAACTTCATTTTTAATTTAAAAGGATCTAGGTGAAGATCCTTTTTGA
TAATCTCATGACCAAAATCCCTTAACGTGAGTTTTCGTTCCACTGAGCGTCAGACCCCGTAGAAAAGATC
AAAGGATCTTCTTGAGATCCTTTTTTTCTGCGCGTAATCTGCTGCTTGCAAACAAAAAAACCACCGCTAC
CAGCGGTGGTTTGTTTGCCGGATCAAGAGCTACCAACTCTTTTTCCGAAGGTAACTGGCTTCAGCAGAGC
GCAGATACCAAATACTGTTCTTCTAGTGTAGCCGTAGTTAGGCCACCACTTCAAGAACTCTGTAGCACCG
CCTACATACCTCGCTCTGCTAATCCTGTTACCAGTGGCTGCTGCCAGTGGCGATAAGTCGTGTCTTACCG
GGTTGGACTCAAGACGATAGTTACCGGATAAGGCGCAGCGGTCGGGCTGAACGGGGGGTTCGTGCACACA
GCCCAGCTTGGAGCGAACGACCTACACCGAACTGAGATACCTACAGCGTGAGCTATGAGAAAGCGCCACG
CTTCCCGAAGGGAGAAAGGCGGACAGGTATCCGGTAAGCGGCAGGGTCGGAACAGGAGAGCGCACGAGGG
AGCTTCCAGGGGGAAACGCCTGGTATCTTTATAGTCCTGTCGGGTTTCGCCACCTCTGACTTGAGCGTCG
ATTTTTGTGATGCTCGTCAGGGGGGCGGAGCCTATGGAAAAACGCCAC
