Features (pLannotate 1.2.2; 15 found; start..end, strand, type, name):
      6..123     +  misc_feature   cPPT/CTS: central polypurine tract and central termination sequence of HIV-1
    130..370     +  promoter       U6 promoter: RNA polymerase III promoter for human U6 snRNA
    558..1217    -  CDS            deoC1: DEOC1_STAAN - Also known as dra. Experimental evidence at protein level: Swiss-Prot protein existence level 1. Catalyzes a reversible aldol reaction between acetaldehyde and D-glyceraldehyde 3-phosphate to generate 2-deoxy-D-ribose 5- phosphate. From Staphylococcus aureus (strain N315).
   2280..2347    +  misc_RNA       tracrRNA (fragment): trans-activating CRISPR RNA for the Streptococcus pyogenes CRISPR/Cas9 system
   2426..2444    +  CDS            small t antigen (fragment): SV40 (simian virus 40) small t antigen
   2470..2681    +  promoter       EF-1α core promoter: core promoter for human elongation factor EF-1α
   2725..6826    +  CDS            dCas9 (fragment): catalytically dead mutant of the Cas9 endonuclease from the Streptococcus pyogenes Type II CRISPR/Cas system RNA-guided DNA-binding protein that lacks endonuclease activity due to the D10A mutation in the RuvC catalytic domain and the N863A mutation in the HNH catalytic domain
   6928..8958    +  CDS            gag-pol (fragment): POL_MLVMS - Experimental evidence at protein level: Swiss-Prot protein existence level 1. [Integrase]: Catalyzes viral DNA integration into the host chromosome, by performing a series of DNA cutting and joining reactions. This enzyme activity takes place after virion entry into a cell and reverse transcription of the RNA genome in dsDNA. The first step in the integration process is 3' processing. This step requires a complex comprising the viral genome, matrix protein and integrase. This complex is called the pre-integration complex (PIC). The integrase protein removes 2 nucleotides from each
   9087..9182    +  CDS            PuroR (fragment): puromycin N-acetyltransferase; pac from Streptomyces; confers resistance to puromycin
   9177..9747    +  CDS            PuroR (fragment): puromycin N-acetyltransferase; pac from Streptomyces; confers resistance to puromycin
   9754..10342   +  misc_feature   WPRE: woodchuck hepatitis virus posttranscriptional regulatory element
  10349..10397   +  polyA_signal   poly(A) signal: synthetic polyadenylation signal
  10419..10523   +  promoter       AmpR promoter: bla
  10524..11384   +  CDS            AmpR: β-lactamase; bla; confers resistance to ampicillin, carbenicillin, and related antibiotics
  11555..12143   +  rep_origin     ori: high-copy-number ColE1/pMB1/pBR322/pUC origin of replication
>Addgene plasmid #215688 | pePEmax-pPuro | addgene full sequence | sequence record 425346 | Addgene NGS Result
TCGAGTTTTAAAAGAAAAGGGGGGATTGGGGGGTACAGTGCAGGGGAAAGAATAGTAGACATAATAGCAA
CAGACATACAAACTAAAGAATTACAAAAACAAATTACAAAAATTCAAAATTTTACTAGTGAGGGCCTATT
TCCCATGATTCCTTCATATTTGCATATACGATACAAGGCTGTTAGAGAGATAATTGGAATTAATTTGACT
GTAAACACAAAGATATTAGTACAAAATACGTGACGTAGAAAGTAATAATTTCTTGGGTAGTTTGCAGTTT
TAAAATTATGTTTTAAAATGGACTATCATATGCTTACCGTAACTTGAAAGTATTTCGATTTCTTGGCTTT
ATATATCTTGTGGAAAGGACGAAACACCGGAGACGGTGTTGTAAATGAGCACACAAAATACACATGCTAA
AATATTATATTCTATGACCTTTATAAAATCAACCAAAATCTTCTTTTTAATAACTTTAGTATCAATAATT
AGAATTTTTATGTTCCTTTTTGCAAACTTTTAATAAAAATGAGCAAAATAAAAAAACGCTAGTTTTAGTA
ACTCGCGTTGTTTTCTTCACCTTTAATAATAGCTACTCCACCACCTGTTCCTAAGTGGTCAGCTCCTGCT
TCAATCATTTTTTGAGCATCTTCAAATGTTCTAACTCCACCAGCTGCTTTAACTAAAGCATTGTCTTTAA
CAACTGACTTCATTAGTCTAACATCTTCAAATGTTGCACCTGATTTTGAAAATCCTGTTGATGTTTTAAC
AAATTCTAATCCAGCTTCAACAGCTATTTCACAAGCTTTCATGATTTCTTCTTTTGTTAATAAACAATTT
TCCATAATACATTTAACAACATGTGATCCAGCTGCTTTTTTTACAGCTTTCATGTCTTCTAAAACTAATT
CATAATTTTTGTCTTTTAATGCACCAATATTTAATACCATATCAATTTCTGTTGCACCATCTTTAATTGC
TTCAGAAACTTCGAATGCTTTTGTAGCTGTTGTGCATGCACCTAGAGGAAAACCTACAACATTTGTTATT
CCTACATTTGTGCCTTTTAATAATTCTTTACAATAGCTTGTTCAATATGAATTAACACAAACTGTTGCAA
AATCAAATTCAATTGCTTCATCACATAATTGTTTAATTTCAGCTTTCGTAGCATCTTGTTTTAATAATGT
GTGATCTATATATTCGTTTAGTTTCATTTTTTCTCCTATATATTCATTTTTAATTTTAATTCTTTAATAA
TTTCGTCTACTTTAACTTTAGCGTTTTGAACAGATTCACCAACACCTATAAAATAAATTTTTAGTTTAGG
TTCAGTTCCACTTGGGCGAACAGCAAATCATGACTTATCTTCTAAATAAAATTTTAGTAAGTCTTGTCCT
GGCATATTATACATTCCATCGATGTAGTCTTCAACATTAACAACTTTAAGTCCAGCAATTTGAGTTAAGG
GTGTTGCTCTCAATGATTTCATTAATGGTTCAATTTTTAATTTCTTTTCTTCTGGTTTAAAATTCAAGTT
TAAAGTGAAAGTGTAATATGCACCCATTTCTTTAAATAAATCTTCTAAATAGTCTACTAATGTTTTATTT
TGTTTTTTATAAAATCAAGCAGCCTCTGCTATTAATATAGAAGCTTGTATTCCATCTTTATCTCTAGCTG
AGTCATCAATTACATATCCATAACTTTCTTCATAAGCAAAAACAAAATTTAATCCGTTATCTTCTTCTTT
AGCAATTTCTCTACCCATTCATTTAAATCCAGTTAAAGTTTTTACAATATTAACTCCATATTTTTCATGA
GCGATTCTATCACCCAAATCACTTGTTACAAAACTTGAATATAGAGCCGGATTTTTTGGAATGCTATTTA
AGCGTTTTAGATTTGATAATTTTCAATCAATTAAAATTGGTCCTGTTTGATTTCCATCTAATCTTACAAA
ATGACCATCATGTTTTATTGCCATTCCAAATCTGTCAGCATCTGGGTCATTCATAATAATAATATCTGCA
TCATGTTTAATACCATATTCAAGCGGTATTTTTCATGCAGGATCAAATTCTGGATTTGGATTTACAACAT
TTTTAAATGTTTCATCTTCAAATGCATGCTCTTCAACCTCAATAACGTTATATCCTGATTCACGTAATAT
TTTTGGGGTAAATTTAGTTCCTGTTCCATTAACTGCGCTAAAAATAATTTTTAAATCTTTTTTAGCTTCT
TGCTCTTTTTTGTACGTCTCTGTTTAAGAGCTATGCTGGAAACAGCATAGCAAGTTTAAATAAGGCTAGT
CCGTTATCAACTTGAAAAAGTGGCACCGAGTCGGTGCATAGGCAGGTGTATAATAGCACCTGCTATACGC
GGTTCTATCTAGTTACGCGTTAAACCAACTAGAATTTTTTGCTAGCTAGGTCTTGAAAGGAGTGGGAATT
GGCTCCGGTGCCCGTCAGTGGGCAGAGCGCACATCGCCCACAGTCCCCGAGAAGTTGGGGGGAGGGGTCG
GCAATTGATCCGGTGCCTAGAGAAGGTGGCGCGGGGTAAACTGGGAAAGTGATGTCGTGTACTGGCTCCG
CCTTTTTCCCGAGGGTGGGGGAGAACCGTATATAAGTGCAGTAGTCGCCGTGAACGTTCTTTTTCGCAAC
GGGTTTGCCGCCAGAACACAGGACCGGTGCCACCATGGCCCCAAAGAAGAAGCGGAAGGTCGGTGACAAG
AAGTACAGCATCGGCCTGGACATCGGCACCAACTCTGTGGGCTGGGCCGTGATCACCGACGAGTACAAGG
TGCCCAGCAAGAAATTCAAGGTGCTGGGCAACACCGACCGGCACAGCATCAAGAAGAACCTGATCGGAGC
CCTGCTGTTCGACAGCGGCGAAACAGCCGAGGCCACCCGGCTGAAGAGAACCGCCAGAAGAAGATACACC
AGACGGAAGAACCGGATCTGCTATCTGCAAGAGATCTTCAGCAACGAGATGGCCAAGGTGGACGACAGCT
TCTTCCACAGACTGGAAGAGTCCTTCCTGGTGGAAGAGGATAAGAAGCACGAGCGGCACCCCATCTTCGG
CAACATCGTGGACGAGGTGGCCTACCACGAGAAGTACCCCACCATCTACCACCTGAGAAAGAAACTGGTG
GACAGCACCGACAAGGCCGACCTGCGGCTGATCTATCTGGCCCTGGCCCACATGATCAAGTTCCGGGGCC
ACTTCCTGATCGAGGGCGACCTGAACCCCGACAACAGCGACGTGGACAAGCTGTTCATCCAGCTGGTGCA
GACCTACAACCAGCTGTTCGAGGAAAACCCCATCAACGCCAGCGGCGTGGACGCCAAGGCCATCCTGTCT
GCCAGACTGAGCAAGAGCAGAAAGCTGGAAAATCTGATCGCCCAGCTGCCCGGCGAGAAGAAGAATGGCC
TGTTCGGAAACCTGATTGCCCTGAGCCTGGGCCTGACCCCCAACTTCAAGAGCAACTTCGACCTGGCCGA
GGATGCCAAACTGCAGCTGAGCAAGGACACCTACGACGACGACCTGGACAACCTGCTGGCCCAGATCGGC
GACCAGTACGCCGACCTGTTTCTGGCCGCCAAGAACCTGTCCGACGCCATCCTGCTGAGCGACATCCTGA
GAGTGAACACCGAGATCACCAAGGCCCCCCTGAGCGCCTCTATGATCAAGAGATACGACGAGCACCACCA
GGACCTGACCCTGCTGAAAGCTCTCGTGCGGCAGCAGCTGCCTGAGAAGTACAAAGAGATTTTCTTCGAC
CAGAGCAAGAACGGCTACGCCGGCTACATTGACGGCGGAGCCAGCCAGGAAGAGTTCTACAAGTTCATCA
AGCCCATCCTGGAAAAGATGGACGGCACCGAGGAACTGCTCGTGAAGCTGAAGAGAGAGGACCTGCTGCG
GAAGCAGCGGACCTTCGACAACGGCAGCATCCCCCACCAGATCCACCTGGGAGAGCTGCACGCCATTCTG
CGGCGGCAGGAAGATTTTTACCCATTCCTGAAGGACAACCGGGAAAAGATCGAGAAGATCCTGACCTTCC
GCATCCCCTACTACGTGGGCCCTCTGGCCAGGGGAAACAGCAGATTCGCCTGGATGACCAGAAAGAGCGA
GGAAACCATCACCCCCTGGAACTTCGAGGAAGTGGTGGACAAGGGCGCTTCCGCCCAGAGCTTCATCGAG
CGGATGACCAACTTCGATAAGAACCTGCCCAACGAGAAGGTGCTGCCCAAGCACAGCCTGCTGTACGAGT
ACTTCACCGTGTATAACGAGCTGACCAAAGTGAAATACGTGACCGAGGGAATGAGAAAGCCCGCCTTCCT
GAGCGGCGAGCAGAAAAAGGCCATCGTGGACCTGCTGTTCAAGACCAACCGGAAAGTGACCGTGAAGCAG
CTGAAAGAGGACTACTTCAAGAAAATCGAGTGCTTCGACTCCGTGGAAATCTCCGGCGTGGAAGATCGGT
TCAACGCCTCCCTGGGCACATACCACGATCTGCTGAAAATTATCAAGGACAAGGACTTCCTGGACAATGA
GGAAAACGAGGACATTCTGGAAGATATCGTGCTGACCCTGACACTGTTTGAGGACAGAGAGATGATCGAG
GAACGGCTGAAAACCTATGCCCACCTGTTCGACGACAAAGTGATGAAGCAGCTGAAGCGGCGGAGATACA
CCGGCTGGGGCAGGCTGAGCCGGAAGCTGATCAACGGCATCCGGGACAAGCAGTCCGGCAAGACAATCCT
GGATTTCCTGAAGTCCGACGGCTTCGCCAACAGAAACTTCATGCAGCTGATCCACGACGACAGCCTGACC
TTTAAAGAGGACATCCAGAAAGCCCAGGTGTCCGGCCAGGGCGATAGCCTGCACGAGCACATTGCCAATC
TGGCCGGCAGCCCCGCCATTAAGAAGGGCATCCTGCAGACAGTGAAGGTGGTGGACGAGCTCGTGAAAGT
GATGGGCCGGCACAAGCCCGAGAACATCGTGATCGAAATGGCCAGAGAGAACCAGACCACCCAGAAGGGA
CAGAAGAACAGCCGCGAGAGAATGAAGCGGATCGAAGAGGGCATCAAAGAGCTGGGCAGCCAGATCCTGA
AAGAACACCCCGTGGAAAACACCCAGCTGCAGAACGAGAAGCTGTACCTGTACTACCTGCAGAATGGGCG
GGATATGTACGTGGACCAGGAACTGGACATCAACCGGCTGTCCGACTACGATGTGGACGCTATCGTGCCT
CAGAGCTTTCTGAAGGACGACTCCATCGACAACAAGGTGCTGACCAGAAGCGACAAGAACCGGGGCAAGA
GCGACAACGTGCCCTCCGAAGAGGTCGTGAAGAAGATGAAGAACTACTGGCGGCAGCTGCTGAACGCCAA
GCTGATTACCCAGAGAAAGTTCGACAATCTGACCAAGGCCGAGAGAGGCGGCCTGAGCGAACTGGATAAG
GCCGGCTTCATCAAGAGACAGCTGGTGGAAACCCGGCAGATCACAAAGCACGTGGCACAGATCCTGGACT
CCCGGATGAACACTAAGTACGACGAGAATGACAAGCTGATCCGGGAAGTGAAAGTGATCACCCTGAAGTC
CAAGCTGGTGTCCGATTTCCGGAAGGATTTCCAGTTTTACAAAGTGCGCGAGATCAACAACTACCACCAC
GCCCACGACGCCTACCTGAACGCCGTCGTGGGAACCGCCCTGATCAAAAAGTACCCTAAGCTGGAAAGCG
AGTTCGTGTACGGCGACTACAAGGTGTACGACGTGCGGAAGATGATCGCCAAGAGCGAGCAGGAAATCGG
CAAGGCTACCGCCAAGTACTTCTTCTACAGCAACATCATGAACTTTTTCAAGACCGAGATTACCCTGGCC
AACGGCGAGATCCGGAAGCGGCCTCTGATCGAGACAAACGGCGAAACCGGGGAGATCGTGTGGGATAAGG
GCCGGGATTTTGCCACCGTGCGGAAAGTGCTGAGCATGCCCCAAGTGAATATCGTGAAAAAGACCGAGGT
GCAGACAGGCGGCTTCAGCAAAGAGTCTATCCTGCCCAAGAGGAACAGCGATAAGCTGATCGCCAGAAAG
AAGGACTGGGACCCTAAGAAGTACGGCGGCTTCGACAGCCCCACCGTGGCCTATTCTGTGCTGGTGGTGG
CCAAAGTGGAAAAGGGCAAGTCCAAGAAACTGAAGAGTGTGAAAGAGCTGCTGGGGATCACCATCATGGA
AAGAAGCAGCTTCGAGAAGAATCCCATCGACTTTCTGGAAGCCAAGGGCTACAAAGAAGTGAAAAAGGAC
CTGATCATCAAGCTGCCTAAGTACTCCCTGTTCGAGCTGGAAAACGGCCGGAAGAGAATGCTGGCCTCTG
CCGGCGAACTGCAGAAGGGAAACGAACTGGCCCTGCCCTCCAAATATGTGAACTTCCTGTACCTGGCCAG
CCACTATGAGAAGCTGAAGGGCTCCCCCGAGGATAATGAGCAGAAACAGCTGTTTGTGGAACAGCACAAG
CACTACCTGGACGAGATCATCGAGCAGATCAGCGAGTTCTCCAAGAGAGTGATCCTGGCCGACGCTAATC
TGGACAAAGTGCTGTCCGCCTACAACAAGCACCGGGATAAGCCCATCAGAGAGCAGGCCGAGAATATCAT
CCACCTGTTTACCCTGACCAATCTGGGAGCCCCTGCCGCCTTCAAGTACTTTGACACCACCATCGACCGG
AAGAGGTACACCAGCACCAAAGAGGTGCTGGACGCCACCCTGATCCACCAGAGCATCACCGGCCTGTACG
AGACACGGATCGACCTGTCTCAGCTGGGAGGTGACTCCGGCGGAAGCTCTGGTGGCAGCAAGCGGACCGC
CGACGGCTCTGAATTCGAGAGCCCTAAGAAGAAAAGAAAGGTGAGCGGAGGCTCTAGCGGCGGAAGCACC
CTGAACATTGAAGACGAGTATAGACTGCATGAAACAAGCAAGGAACCCGACGTGTCCCTGGGCTCCACCT
GGCTGTCCGACTTTCCCCAGGCCTGGGCCGAGACAGGAGGAATGGGCCTGGCCGTGCGGCAGGCACCCCT
GATCATCCCTCTGAAGGCCACCTCTACACCCGTGAGCATCAAGCAGTACCCTATGTCTCAGGAGGCCAGA
CTGGGCATCAAGCCTCACATCCAGAGGCTGCTGGACCAGGGCATCCTGGTGCCATGCCAGAGCCCCTGGA
ACACACCACTGCTGCCCGTGAAGAAGCCAGGCACCAATGACTATAGACCCGTGCAGGATCTGAGAGAGGT
GAACAAGAGGGTGGAGGATATCCACCCCACCGTGCCCAACCCTTACAATCTGCTGTCCGGCCTGCCCCCT
TCTCACCAGTGGTATACAGTGCTGGACCTGAAGGATGCCTTCTTTTGTCTGAGACTGCACCCTACCAGCC
AGCCACTGTTCGCCTTTGAGTGGAGGGACCCTGAGATGGGCATCTCTGGCCAGCTGACCTGGACACGCCT
GCCTCAGGGCTTCAAGAATAGCCCAACACTGTTTAACGAGGCCCTGCACCGCGACCTGGCAGATTTCCGG
ATCCAGCACCCAGATCTGATCCTGCTGCAGTACGTGGACGATCTGCTGCTGGCCGCCACCAGCGAGCTGG
ATTGCCAGCAGGGAACACGCGCCCTGCTGCAGACCCTGGGAAACCTGGGATATAGGGCATCCGCCAAGAA
GGCCCAGATCTGTCAGAAGCAGGTGAAGTACCTGGGCTATCTGCTGAAGGAGGGCCAGAGATGGCTGACA
GAGGCCAGGAAGGAGACAGTGATGGGCCAGCCAACACCCAAGACCCCAAGACAGCTGAGGGAGTTCCTGG
GCAAAGCAGGATTTTGCAGGCTGTTCATCCCAGGATTCGCAGAGATGGCAGCACCTCTGTACCCACTGAC
CAAGCCGGGCACCCTGTTTAATTGGGGCCCTGACCAGCAGAAGGCCTATCAGGAGATCAAGCAGGCCCTG
CTGACAGCACCAGCCCTGGGCCTGCCAGACCTGACCAAGCCTTTCGAGCTGTTTGTGGATGAGAAGCAGG
GCTACGCCAAGGGCGTGCTGACCCAGAAGCTGGGACCATGGAGACGGCCCGTGGCCTATCTGTCCAAGAA
GCTGGACCCAGTGGCAGCAGGATGGCCACCATGCCTGAGGATGGTGGCAGCAATCGCCGTGCTGACAAAG
GATGCCGGCAAGCTGACCATGGGACAGCCACTGGTCATCCTGGCACCACACGCAGTGGAGGCCCTGGTGA
AGCAGCCTCCAGATCGCTGGCTGTCTAACGCCCGGATGACACACTACCAGGCCCTGCTGCTGGACACCGA
TCGCGTGCAGTTTGGCCCTGTGGTGGCCCTGAATCCAGCCACCCTGCTGCCTCTGCCAGAGGAGGGCCTG
CAGCACAACTGTCTGGACATCCTGGCAGAGGCACACGGAACAAGGCCAGACCTGACCGATCAGCCCCTGC
CTGACGCCGATCACACATGGTATACCGATGGAAGCTCCCTGCTGCAGGAGGGCCAGAGGAAGGCAGGAGC
AGCAGTGACCACAGAGACAGAAGTGATCTGGGCCAAGGCCCTGCCAGCAGGCACATCCGCCCAGCGGGCC
GAGCTGATCGCCCTGACCCAGGCCCTGAAGATGGCCGAGGGCAAGAAGCTGAACGTGTACACAGACTCCA
GATATGCCTTCGCCACCGCACACATCCACGGAGAGATCTACAGGCGCCGGGGCTGGCTGACCTCTGAGGG
CAAGGAGATCAAGAACAAGGATGAGATCCTGGCCCTGCTGAAGGCCCTGTTTCTGCCCAAGCGGCTGAGC
ATCATCCACTGTCCTGGACACCAGAAGGGACACTCCGCCGAGGCAAGGGGCAATCGGATGGCCGACCAGG
CCGCCAGAAAGGCTGCTATTACTGAAACTCCCGACACTTCCACTCTGCTGATTGAAAACTCCTCCCCTTC
TGGCGGCTCAAAAAGAACCGCCGACGGCAGCGAATTCGAGCCCAAGAAGAAGAGGAAAGTCGGATCCGGC
GCAACAAACTTCTCTCTGCTGAAACAAGCCGGAGATGTCGAAGAGAATCCTGGACCGACCGAGTACAAGC
CCACGGTGCGCCTCGCCACCCGCGACGACGTCCCCAGGGCCGTACGCACCCTCGCCGCCGCGTTCGCCGA
CTACCCCGCCACCCGCGACGACGTCCCCAGGGCCGTACGCACCCTCGCCGCCGCGTTCGCCGACTACCCC
GCCACGCGCCACACCGTCGATCCGGACCGCCACATCGAGCGGGTCACCGAGCTGCAAGAACTCTTCCTCA
CGCGCGTCGGGCTCGACATCGGCAAGGTGTGGGTCGCGGACGACGGCGCCGCGGTGGCGGTCTGGACCAC
GCCGGAGAGCGTCGAAGCGGGGGCGGTGTTCGCCGAGATCGGCCCGCGCATGGCCGAGTTGAGCGGTTCC
CGGCTGGCCGCGCAGCAACAGATGGAAGGCCTCCTGGCGCCGCACCGGCCCAAGGAGCCCGCGTGGTTCC
TGGCCACCGTCGGAGTCTCGCCCGACCACCAGGGCAAGGGTCTGGGCAGCGCCGTCGTGCTCCCCGGAGT
GGAGGCGGCCGAGCGCGCCGGGGTGCCCGCCTTCCTGGAGACCTCCGCGCCCCGCAACCTCCCCTTCTAC
GAGCGGCTCGGCTTCACCGTCACCGCCGACGTCGAGGTGCCCGAAGGACCGCGCACCTGGTGCATGACCC
GCAAGCCCGGTGCCTGAGTCGACAATCAACCTCTGGATTACAAAATTTGTGAAAGATTGACTGGTATTCT
TAACTATGTTGCTCCTTTTACGCTATGTGGATACGCTGCTTTAATGCCTTTGTATCATGCTATTGCTTCC
CGTATGGCTTTCATTTTCTCCTCCTTGTATAAATCCTGGTTGCTGTCTCTTTATGAGGAGTTGTGGCCCG
TTGTCAGGCAACGTGGCGTGGTGTGCACTGTGTTTGCTGACGCAACCCCCACTGGTTGGGGCATTGCCAC
CACCTGTCAGCTCCTTTCCGGGACTTTCGCTTTCCCCCTCCCTATTGCCACGGCGGAACTCATCGCCGCC
TGCCTTGCCCGCTGCTGGACAGGGGCTCGGCTGTTGGGCACTGACAATTCCGTGGTGTTGTCGGGGAAAT
CATCGTCCTTTCCTTGGCTGCTCGCCTGTGTTGCCACCTGGATTCTGCGCGGGACGTCCTTCTGCTACGT
CCCTTCGGCCCTCAATCCAGCGGACCTTCCTTCCCGCGGCCTGCTGCCGGCTCTGCGGCCTCTTCCGCGT
CTTCGCCTTCGCCCTCAGACGAGTCGGATCTCCCTTTGGGCCGCCTCCCCGCACGCGTAATAAAAGATCT
TTATTTTCATTAGATCTGTGTGTTGGTTTTTTGTGTGCTCTAGATTCGGGGAAATGTGCGCGGAACCCCT
ATTTGTTTATTTTTCTAAATACATTCAAATATGTATCCGCTCATGAGACAATAACCCTGATAAATGCTTC
AATAATATTGAAAAAGGAAGAGTATGAGTATTCAACATTTCCGTGTCGCCCTTATTCCCTTTTTTGCGGC
ATTTTGCCTTCCTGTTTTTGCTCACCCAGAAACGCTGGTGAAAGTAAAAGATGCTGAAGATCAGTTGGGT
GCACGAGTGGGTTACATCGAACTGGATCTCAACAGCGGTAAGATCCTTGAGAGTTTTCGCCCCGAAGAAC
GTTTTCCAATGATGAGCACTTTTAAAGTTCTGCTATGTGGCGCGGTATTATCCCGTATTGACGCCGGGCA
AGAGCAACTCGGTCGCCGCATACACTATTCTCAGAATGACTTGGTTGAGTACTCACCAGTCACAGAAAAG
CATCTTACGGATGGCATGACAGTAAGAGAATTATGCAGTGCTGCCATAACCATGAGTGATAACACTGCGG
CCAACTTACTTCTGACAACGATCGGAGGACCGAAGGAGCTAACCGCTTTTTTGCACAACATGGGGGATCA
TGTAACTCGCCTTGATCGTTGGGAACCGGAGCTGAATGAAGCCATACCAAACGACGAGCGTGACACCACG
ATGCCTGTAGCAATGGCAACAACGTTGCGCAAACTATTAACTGGCGAACTACTTACTCTAGCTTCCCGGC
AACAATTAATAGACTGGATGGAGGCGGATAAAGTTGCAGGACCACTTCTGCGCTCGGCCCTTCCGGCTGG
CTGGTTTATTGCTGATAAATCTGGAGCCGGTGAGCGTGGGTCTCGCGGTATCATTGCAGCACTGGGGCCA
GATGGTAAGCCCTCCCGTATCGTAGTTATCTACACGACGGGGAGTCAGGCAACTATGGATGAACGAAATA
GACAGATCGCTGAGATAGGTGCCTCACTGATTAAGCATTGGTAACTGTCAGACCAAGTTTACTCATATAT
ACTTTAGATTGATTTAAAACTTCATTTTTAATTTAAAAGGATCTAGGTGAAGATCCTTTTTGATAATCTC
ATGACCAAAATCCCTTAACGTGAGTTTTCGTTCCACTGAGCGTCAGACCCCGTAGAAAAGATCAAAGGAT
CTTCTTGAGATCCTTTTTTTCTGCGCGTAATCTGCTGCTTGCAAACAAAAAAACCACCGCTACCAGCGGT
GGTTTGTTTGCCGGATCAAGAGCTACCAACTCTTTTTCCGAAGGTAACTGGCTTCAGCAGAGCGCAGATA
CCAAATACTGTTCTTCTAGTGTAGCCGTAGTTAGGCCACCACTTCAAGAACTCTGTAGCACCGCCTACAT
ACCTCGCTCTGCTAATCCTGTTACCAGTGGCTGCTGCCAGTGGCGATAAGTCGTGTCTTACCGGGTTGGA
CTCAAGACGATAGTTACCGGATAAGGCGCAGCGGTCGGGCTGAACGGGGGGTTCGTGCACACAGCCCAGC
TTGGAGCGAACGACCTACACCGAACTGAGATACCTACAGCGTGAGCTATGAGAAAGCGCCACGCTTCCCG
AAGGGAGAAAGGCGGACAGGTATCCGGTAAGCGGCAGGGTCGGAACAGGAGAGCGCACGAGGGAGCTTCC
AGGGGGAAACGCCTGGTATCTTTATAGTCCTGTCGGGTTTCGCCACCTCTGACTTGAGCGTCGATTTTTG
TGATGCTCGTCAGGGGGGCGGAGCCTATGGAAAAACGCCAC
